>Addgene plasmid #186358 | pENT-L1-Kozak-NLSlacZ-stop-L2 | addgene full sequence | sequence record 373426 | Addgene NGS Result
TTGCTCACATGTTCTTTCCTGCGTTATCCCCTGATTCTGTGGATAACCGTATTACCGCCTTTGAGTGAGC
TGATACCGCTCGCCGCAGCCGAACGACCGAGCGCAGCGAGTCAGTGAGCGAGGAAGCGGAAGAGCGCCCA
ATACGCAAACCGCCTCTCCCCGCGCGTTGGCCGATTCATTAATGCAGCTGGCACGACAGGTTTCCCGACT
GGAAAGCGGGCAGTGAGCGCAACGCAATTAATACGCGTACCGCTAGCCAGGAAGAGTTTGTAGAAACGCA
AAAAGGCCATCCGTCAGGATGGCCTTCTGCTTAGTTTGATGCCTGGCAGTTTATGGCGGGCGTCCTGCCC
GCCACCCTCCGGGCCGTTGCTTCACAACGTTCAAATCCGCTCCCGGCGGATTTGTCCTACTCAGGAGAGC
GTTCACCGACAAACAACAGATAAAACGAAAGGCCCAGTCTTCCGACTGAGCCTTTCGTTTTATTTGATGC
CTGGCAGTTCCCTACTCTCGCGTTAACGCTAGCATGGATGTTTTCCCAGTCACGACGTTGTAAAACGACG
GCCAGTCTTAAGCTCGGGCCCCAAATAATGATTTTATTTTGACTGATAGTGACCTGTTCGTTGCAACAAA
TTGATGAGCAATGCTTTTTTATAATGCCAACTTTGTACAAAAAAGCAGGCTGCAAGGGTACCGAGCTCAG
AAAAAATGACTGCTCCAAAGAAGAAGCGTAAGGTACCGGTGGGTGAAGACCAGAAACAGCACCTCGAACT
GAGCCGCGATATTGCCCAGCGTTTCAACGCGCTGTATGGCGAGATCGATCCCGTCGTTTTACAACGTCGT
GACTGGGAAAACCCTGGCGTTACCCAACTTAATCGCCTTGCAGCACATCCCCCTTTCGCCAGCTGGCGTA
ATAGCGAAGAGGCCCGCACCGATCGCCCTTCCCAACAGTTGCGCAGCCTGAATGGCGAATGGCGCTTTGC
CTGGTTTCCGGCACCAGAAGCGGTGCCGGAAAGCTGGCTGGAGTGCGATCTTCCTGAGGCCGATACTGTC
GTCGTCCCCTCAAACTGGCAGATGCACGGTTACGATGCGCCCATCTACACCAACGTGACCTATCCCATTA
CGGTCAATCCGCCGTTTGTTCCCACGGAGAATCCGACGGGTTGTTACTCGCTCACATTTAATGTTGATGA
AAGCTGGCTACAGGAAGGCCAGACGCGAATTATTTTTGATGGCGTTAACTCGGCGTTTCATCTGTGGTGC
AACGGGCGCTGGGTCGGTTACGGCCAGGACAGTCGTTTGCCGTCTGAATTTGACCTGAGCGCATTTTTAC
GCGCCGGAGAAAACCGCCTCGCGGTGATGGTGCTGCGCTGGAGTGACGGCAGTTATCTGGAAGATCAGGA
TATGTGGCGGATGAGCGGCATTTTCCGTGACGTCTCGTTGCTGCATAAACCGACTACACAAATCAGCGAT
TTCCATGTTGCCACTCGCTTTAATGATGATTTCAGCCGCGCTGTACTGGAGGCTGAAGTTCAGATGTGCG
GCGAGTTGCGTGACTACCTACGGGTAACAGTTTCTTTATGGCAGGGTGAAACGCAGGTCGCCAGCGGCAC
CGCGCCTTTCGGCGGTGAAATTATCGATGAGCGTGGTGGTTATGCCGATCGCGTCACACTACGTCTGAAC
GTCGAAAACCCGAAACTGTGGAGCGCCGAAATCCCGAATCTCTATCGTGCGGTGGTTGAACTGCACACCG
CCGACGGCACGCTGATTGAAGCAGAAGCCTGCGATGTCGGTTTCCGCGAGGTGCGGATTGAAAATGGTCT
GCTGCTGCTGAACGGCAAGCCGTTGCTGATTCGAGGCGTTAACCGTCACGAGCATCATCCTCTGCATGGT
CAGGTCATGGATGAGCAGACGATGGTGCAGGATATCCTGCTGATGAAGCAGAACAACTTTAACGCCGTGC
GCTGTTCGCATTATCCGAACCATCCGCTGTGGTACACGCTGTGCGACCGCTACGGCCTGTATGTGGTGGA
TGAAGCCAATATTGAAACCCACGGCATGGTGCCAATGAATCGTCTGACCGATGATCCGCGCTGGCTACCG
GCGATGAGCGAACGCGTAACGCGAATGGTGCAGCGCGATCGTAATCACCCGAGTGTGATCATCTGGTCGC
TGGGGAATGAATCAGGCCACGGCGCTAATCACGACGCGCTGTATCGCTGGATCAAATCTGTCGATCCTTC
CCGCCCGGTGCAGTATGAAGGCGGCGGAGCCGACACCACGGCCACCGATATTATTTGCCCGATGTACGCG
CGCGTGGATGAAGACCAGCCCTTCCCGGCTGTGCCGAAATGGTCCATCAAAAAATGGCTTTCGCTACCTG
GAGAGACGCGCCCGCTGATCCTTTGCGAATACGCCCACGCGATGGGTAACAGTCTTGGCGGTTTCGCTAA
ATACTGGCAGGCGTTTCGTCAGTATCCCCGTTTACAGGGCGGCTTCGTCTGGGACTGGGTGGATCAGTCG
CTGATTAAATATGATGAAAACGGCAACCCGTGGTCGGCTTACGGCGGTGATTTTGGCGATACGCCGAACG
ATCGCCAGTTCTGTATGAACGGTCTGGTCTTTGCCGACCGCACGCCGCATCCAGCGCTGACGGAAGCAAA
ACACCAGCAGCAGTTTTTCCAGTTCCGTTTATCCGGGCAAACCATCGAAGTGACCAGCGAATACCTGTTC
CGTCATAGCGATAACGAGCTCCTGCACTGGATGGTGGCGCTGGATGGTAAGCCGCTGGCAAGCGGTGAAG
TGCCTCTGGATGTCGCTCCACAAGGTAAACAGTTGATTGAACTGCCTGAACTACCGCAGCCGGAGAGCGC
CGGGCAACTCTGGCTCACAGTACGCGTAGTGCAACCGAACGCGACCGCATGGTCAGAAGCCGGGCACATC
AGCGCCTGGCAGCAGTGGCGTCTGGCGGAAAACCTCAGTGTGACGCTCCCCGCCGCGTCCCACGCCATCC
CGCATCTGACCACCAGCGAAATGGATTTTTGCATCGAGCTGGGTAATAAGCGTTGGCAATTTAACCGCCA
GTCAGGCTTTCTTTCACAGATGTGGATTGGCGATAAAAAACAACTGCTGACGCCGCTGCGCGATCAGTTC
ACCCGTGCACCGCTGGATAACGACATTGGCGTAAGTGAAGCGACCCGCATTGACCCTAACGCCTGGGTCG
AACGCTGGAAGGCGGCGGGCCATTACCAGGCCGAAGCAGCGTTGTTGCAGTGCACGGCAGATACACTTGC
TGATGCGGTGCTGATTACGACCGCTCACGCGTGGCAGCATCAGGGGAAAACCTTATTTATCAGCCGGAAA
ACCTACCGGATTGATGGTAGTGGTCAAATGGCGATTACCGTTGATGTTGAAGTGGCGAGCGATACACCGC
ATCCGGCGCGGATTGGCCTGAACTGCCAGCTGGCGCAGGTAGCAGAGCGGGTAAACTGGCTCGGATTAGG
GCCGCAAGAAAACTATCCCGACCGCCTTACTGCCGCCTGTTTTGACCGCTGGGATCTGCCATTGTCAGAC
ATGTATACCCCGTACGTCTTCCCGAGCGAAAACGGTCTGCGCTGCGGGACGCGCGAATTGAATTATGGCC
CACACCAGTGGCGCGGCGACTTCCAGTTCAACATCAGCCGCTACAGTCAACAGCAACTGATGGAAACCAG
CCATCGCCATCTGCTGCACGCGGAAGAAGGCACATGGCTGAATATCGACGGTTTCCATATGGGGATTGGT
GGCGACGACTCCTGGAGCCCGTCAGTATCGGCGGAATTCCAGCTGAGCGCCGGTCGCTACCATTACCAGT
TGGTCTGGTGTCAAAAATAATAATAACCGGGCAGGCCATGTCTGACCCAGCTTTCTTGTACAAAGTTGGC
ATTATAAGAAAGCATTGCTTATCAATTTGTTGCAACGAACAGGTCACTATCAGTCAAAATAAAATCATTA
TTTGCCATCCAGCTGATATCCCCTATAGTGAGTCGTATTACATGGTCATAGCTGTTTCCTGGCAGCTCTG
GCCCGTGTCTCAAAATCTCTGATGTTACATTGCACAAGATAAAAATATATCATCATGAACAATAAAACTG
TCTGCTTACATAAACAGTAATACAAGGGGTGTTATGAGCCATATTCAACGGGAAACGTCGAGGCCGCGAT
TAAATTCCAACATGGATGCTGATTTATATGGGTATAAATGGGCTCGCGATAATGTCGGGCAATCAGGTGC
GACAATCTATCGCTTGTATGGGAAGCCCGATGCGCCAGAGTTGTTTCTGAAACATGGCAAAGGTAGCGTT
GCCAATGATGTTACAGATGAGATGGTCAGACTAAACTGGCTGACGGAATTTATGCCTCTTCCGACCATCA
AGCATTTTATCCGTACTCCTGATGATGCATGGTTACTCACCACTGCGATCCCCGGAAAAACAGCATTCCA
GGTATTAGAAGAATATCCTGATTCAGGTGAAAATATTGTTGATGCGCTGGCAGTGTTCCTGCGCCGGTTG
CATTCGATTCCTGTTTGTAATTGTCCTTTTAACAGCGATCGCGTATTTCGTCTCGCTCAGGCGCAATCAC
GAATGAATAACGGTTTGGTTGATGCGAGTGATTTTGATGACGAGCGTAATGGCTGGCCTGTTGAACAAGT
CTGGAAAGAAATGCATAAACTTTTGCCATTCTCACCGGATTCAGTCGTCACTCATGGTGATTTCTCACTT
GATAACCTTATTTTTGACGAGGGGAAATTAATAGGTTGTATTGATGTTGGACGAGTCGGAATCGCAGACC
GATACCAGGATCTTGCCATCCTATGGAACTGCCTCGGTGAGTTTTCTCCTTCATTACAGAAACGGCTTTT
TCAAAAATATGGTATTGATAATCCTGATATGAATAAATTGCAGTTTCATTTGATGCTCGATGAGTTTTTC
TAATCAGAATTGGTTAATTGGTTGTAACACTGGCAGAGCATTACGCTGACTTGACGGGACGGCGCAAGCT
CATGACCAAAATCCCTTAACGTGAGTTACGCGTCGTTCCACTGAGCGTCAGACCCCGTAGAAAAGATCAA
AGGATCTTCTTGAGATCCTTTTTTTCTGCGCGTAATCTGCTGCTTGCAAACAAAAAAACCACCGCTACCA
GCGGTGGTTTGTTTGCCGGATCAAGAGCTACCAACTCTTTTTCCGAAGGTAACTGGCTTCAGCAGAGCGC
AGATACCAAATACTGTTCTTCTAGTGTAGCCGTAGTTAGGCCACCACTTCAAGAACTCTGTAGCACCGCC
TACATACCTCGCTCTGCTAATCCTGTTACCAGTGGCTGCTGCCAGTGGCGATAAGTCGTGTCTTACCGGG
TTGGACTCAAGACGATAGTTACCGGATAAGGCGCAGCGGTCGGGCTGAACGGGGGGTTCGTGCACACAGC
CCAGCTTGGAGCGAACGACCTACACCGAACTGAGATACCTACAGCGTGAGCTATGAGAAAGCGCCACGCT
TCCCGAAGGGAGAAAGGCGGACAGGTATCCGGTAAGCGGCAGGGTCGGAACAGGAGAGCGCACGAGGGAG
CTTCCAGGGGGAAACGCCTGGTATCTTTATAGTCCTGTCGGGTTTCGCCACCTCTGACTTGAGCGTCGAT
TTTTGTGATGCTCGTCAGGGGGGCGGAGCCTATGGAAAAACGCCAGCAACGCGGCCTTTTTACGGTTCCT
GGCCTTTTGCTGGCCTT
Features (pLannotate 1.2.2; 12 found; start..end, strand, type, name):
      1..132     +  rep_origin     RSF ori (fragment): Plasmids containing the RSF 1030 origin of replication can be propagated in E. coli cells that contain additional plasmids with compatible origins.
    134..226     +  CDS            lacI (fragment): lac repressor; lacI; The lac repressor binds to the lac operator to inhibit transcription in E. coli. This inhibition can be relieved by adding lactose or isopropyl-β-D-thiogalactopyranoside (IPTG).
    281..308     -  terminator     rrnB T2 terminator: transcription terminator T2 from the E. coli rrnB gene
    440..483     +  terminator     rrnB T1 terminator: Escherichia coli rrnB; transcription terminator T1 from the E. coli rrnB gene
    530..566     -  CDS            lacZα (fragment): LacZα fragment of β-galactosidase; lacZ fragment
    582..681     +  protein_bind   attL1: mutant version of attL; recombination site for the Gateway® LR reaction LR Clonase™
    733..816     +  CDS            trpS (fragment): SYW_ECOLI - Experimental evidence at protein level: Swiss-Prot protein existence level 1. Catalyzes the attachment of tryptophan to tRNA(Trp). Amino acylates tRNA(Trp) with both L- and D-tryptophan, although D-tryptophan is a poor substrate (PubMed:10918062). From Escherichia coli (strain K12).
    823..3870    +  CDS            lacZ: β-galactosidase; lacZ
   3895..3994    -  protein_bind   attL2: mutant version of attL; recombination site for the Gateway® LR reaction LR Clonase™
   4012..4030    -  promoter       T7 promoter: promoter for bacteriophage T7 RNA polymerase
   4164..4973    +  CDS            KanR: aminoglycoside phosphotransferase; aph(3')-Ia; confers resistance to kanamycin in bacteria or G418 (Geneticin®) in eukaryotes
   5120..5708    +  rep_origin     ori: high-copy-number ColE1/pMB1/pBR322/pUC origin of replication
