[The description below was written by a language model from this plasmid's Addgene catalogue record and pLannotate feature annotations shown in this document.]
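Description:
pENT-L1-Kozak-NLSlacZ-stop-L2 is a Gateway entry clone built on the pDONR-221 P1-P2 backbone, carrying an open reading frame for nuclear-localised β-galactosidase. It is maintained in E. coli as a high-copy plasmid through a ColE1/pUC-type origin and is selected with kanamycin via the KanR aminoglycoside phosphotransferase gene. The sequenced record is 5,757 nt, matching the stated backbone of about 2.5 kb plus an insert of about 3.2 kb.

The payload lies between attL1 and attL2, the recombination sites used in the LR Clonase reaction. As the name indicates, the cassette begins with a Kozak translation initiation context, continues with a nuclear localisation signal fused to the N terminus of E. coli lacZ, and ends with a stop codon, so the ORF is suited to use as a complete or C-terminal coding unit rather than for read-through into a downstream tag. The annotation places the roughly 3 kb lacZ coding sequence just after a short stretch labelled as a trpS fragment. This label, like the small RSF ori, lacI and lacZα fragment calls, comes from automated similarity matching, and the record does not clarify its role. The rrnB T1 and T2 terminators upstream of attL1 insulate the cassette from read-through transcription, and a T7 promoter sits just outside attL2.

The entry clone has no eukaryotic promoter of its own. Expression depends on recombining the ORF into a destination vector that supplies regulatory sequences. It belongs to a multicassette Gateway vector set developed for high-throughput and comparative studies in Ciona and vertebrate embryos, where nuclear lacZ serves as a histochemical reporter of regulatory activity.
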