Addgene plasmid #186358: pENT-L1-Kozak-NLSlacZ-stop-L2
Purpose: Entry clone with ORF encoding NLS lacZ flanked by Gateway recombination sequences.
Depositing lab: Patrick Lemaire. Depositing organization: CNRS UMR 5237, Centre de Recherche en Biologie cellulaire de Montpellier. Publication: A multicassette Gateway vector set for high throughput and comparative analyses in ciona and vertebrate embryos. Roure A, Rothbacher U, Robin F, Kalmar E, Ferone G, Lamy C, Missero C, Mueller F, Lemaire P. PLoS One. 2007. 2(9):e916. 10.1371/journal.pone.0000916 PubMed 17878951.
Backbone
  Vector backbone: PDONR-221 P1-P2
  Backbone manufacturer: PMID: 14736459
  Backbone size w/o insert (bp): 2544
  Vector type: Expression of nuclear LacZ reporter
Growth in bacteria
  Bacterial resistance: Kanamycin, 50 μg/mL
  Growth temperature: 37°C
  Growth strain: DH5alpha
  Copy number: High Copy
Gene/Insert
  Gene/Insert name: lacZ
  Species: Synthetic; E. coli
  Insert size (bp): 3213
  Entrez Gene: lacZ (a.k.a. b0344, ECK0341)
  Tag / fusion protein: Nuclear localization signal (N terminal on insert)
  Cloning method: Gateway Cloning
  Sequencing primers: 5′ M13forward: TGTAAAACGACGGCCAGT; 3′ M13rev: caggaaacagctatgac
Resource information
  A portion of this plasmid was derived from a plasmid made by: NLS-LacZ was a kind gift from R. Di Lauro.
Terms and licenses: Academic/Nonprofit Terms; Industry Terms: Not Available to Industry
How to cite: pENT-L1-Kozak-NLSlacZ-stop-L2 was a gift from Patrick Lemaire (Addgene plasmid # 186358 ; http://n2t.net/addgene:186358 ; RRID:Addgene_186358)
